>Addgene plasmid #203241 | B*40:06:01:01 | addgene full sequence | sequence record 399807 | Addgene NGS Result
GACGGATCGGGAGATCTCCCGATCCCCTATGGTGCACTCTCAGTACAATCTGCTCTGATGCCGCATAGTT
AAGCCAGTATCTGCTCCCTGCTTGTGTGTTGGAGGTCGCTGAGTAGTGCGCGAGCAAAATTTAAGCTACA
ACAAGGCAAGGCTTGACCGACAATTGCATGAAGAATCTGCTTAGGGTTAGGCGTTTTGCGCTGCTTCGCG
ATGTACGGGCCAGATATACGCGTTGACATTGATTATTGACTAGTTATTAATAGTAATCAATTACGGGGTC
ATTAGTTCATAGCCCATATATGGAGTTCCGCGTTACATAACTTACGGTAAATGGCCCGCCTGGCTGACCG
CCCAACGACCCCCGCCCATTGACGTCAATAATGACGTATGTTCCCATAGTAACGCCAATAGGGACTTTCC
ATTGACGTCAATGGGTGGAGTATTTACGGTAAACTGCCCACTTGGCAGTACATCAAGTGTATCATATGCC
AAGTACGCCCCCTATTGACGTCAATGACGGTAAATGGCCCGCCTGGCATTATGCCCAGTACATGACCTTA
TGGGACTTTCCTACTTGGCAGTACATCTACGTATTAGTCATCGCTATTACCATGGTGATGCGGTTTTGGC
AGTACATCAATGGGCGTGGATAGCGGTTTGACTCACGGGGATTTCCAAGTCTCCACCCCATTGACGTCAA
TGGGAGTTTGTTTTGGCACCAAAATCAACGGGACTTTCCAAAATGTCGTAACAACTCCGCCCCATTGACG
CAAATGGGCGGTAGGCGTGTACGGTGGGAGGTCTATATAAGCAGAGCTCTCTGGCTAACTAGAGAACCCA
CTGCTTACTGGCTTATCGAAATTAATACGACTCACTATAGGGAGACCCAAGCTGGCTAGCGTTTAAACTT
AAGCTTGCCACCATGCGGGTCACGGCGCCCCGAACCCTCCTCCTGCTGCTCTGGGGGGCAGTGGCCCTGA
CCGAGACCTGGGCTGGCTCCCACTCCATGAGGTATTTCCACACCTCCGTGTCCCGGCCCGGCCGCGGGGA
GCCCCGCTTCATCACCGTGGGCTACGTGGACGACACGCTGTTCGTGAGGTTCGACAGCGACGCCACGAGT
CCGAGGAAGGAGCCGCGGGCGCCATGGATAGAGCAGGAGGGGCCGGAGTATTGGGACCGGGAGACACAGA
TCTCCAAGACCAACACACAGACTTACCGAGAGAGCCTGCGGAACCTGCGCGGCTACTACAACCAGAGCGA
GGCCGGGTCTCACACTTGGCAGACGATGTATGGCTGCGACGTGGGGCCGGACGGGCGCCTCCTCCGCGGG
CATAACCAGTACGCCTACGACGGCAAGGATTACATCGCCCTGAACGAGGACCTGCGCTCCTGGACCGCCG
CGGACACGGCGGCTCAGATCACCCAGCGCAAGTGGGAGGCGGCCCGTGTGGCGGAGCAGCTGAGAGCCTA
CCTGGAGGGCGAGTGCGTGGAGTGGCTCCGCAGATACCTGGAGAACGGGAAGGAGACGCTGCAGCGCGCG
GACCCCCCAAAGACACACGTGACCCACCACCCCATCTCTGACCATGAGGCCACCCTGAGGTGCTGGGCCC
TGGGCTTCTACCCTGCGGAGATCACACTGACCTGGCAGCGGGATGGCGAGGACCAAACTCAGGACACTGA
GCTTGTGGAGACCAGACCAGCAGGAGATAGAACCTTCCAGAAGTGGGCAGCTGTGGTGGTGCCTTCTGGA
GAAGAGCAGAGATACACATGCCATGTACAGCATGAGGGGCTGCCGAAGCCCCTCACCCTGAGATGGGAGC
CGTCTTCCCAGTCCACCGTCCCCATCGTGGGCATTGTTGCTGGCCTGGCTGTCCTAGCAGTTGTGGTCAT
CGGAGCTGTGGTCGCTGCTGTGATGTGTAGGAGGAAGAGCTCAGGTGGAAAAGGAGGGAGCTACTCTCAG
GCTGCGTGCAGCGACAGTGCCCAGGGCTCTGATGTGTCTCTCACAGCTTGATCTAGAGGGCCCGTTTAAA
CCCGCTGATCAGCCTCGACTGTGCCTTCTAGTTGCCAGCCATCTGTTGTTTGCCCCTCCCCCGTGCCTTC
CTTGACCCTGGAAGGTGCCACTCCCACTGTCCTTTCCTAATAAAATGAGGAAATTGCATCGCATTGTCTG
AGTAGGTGTCATTCTATTCTGGGGGGTGGGGTGGGGCAGGACAGCAAGGGGGAGGATTGGGAAGACAATA
GCAGGCATGCTGGGGATGCGGTGGGCTCTATGGCTTCTGAGGCGGAAAGAACCAGCTGGGGCTCTAGGGG
GTATCCCC
[124 nt withheld, positions 2319-2442]
C
[91 nt withheld, positions 2444-2534]
A
[49 nt withheld, positions 2536-2584]
CCTTTGACGTTGGAGTCCACGTTCTTT
[37 nt withheld, positions 2612-2648]
ACCCTATCTCGGTCTATTCTTTTGATTTATAAGGGATTTTGCCGATTTCGGCCTATTGGTTAAAAAATGA
GCTGATTTAACAAAAATTTAACGCGAATTAATTCTGTGGAATGTGTGTCAGTTAGGGTGTGGAAAGTCCC
CAGGCTCCCCAGCAGGCAGAAGTATGCAAAGCATGCATCTCAATTAGTCAGCAACCAGGTGTGGAAAGTC
CCCAGGCTCCCCAGCAGGCAGAAGTATGCAAAGCATGCATCTCAATTAGTCAGCAACCATAGTCCCGCCC
CTAACTCCGCCCATCCCGCCCCTAACTCCGCCCAGTTCCGCCCATTCTCCGCCCCATGGCTGACTAATTT
TTTTTATTTATGCAGAGGCCGAGGCCGCCTCTGCCTCTGAGCTATTCCAGAAGTAGTGAGGAGGCTTTTT
TGGAGGCCTAGGCTTTTGCAAAAAGCTCCCGGGAGCTTGTATATCCATTTTCGGATCTGATCAAGAGACA
GGATGAGGATCGTTTCGCATGATTGAACAAGATGGATTGCACGCAGGTTCTCCGGCCGCTTGGGTGGAGA
GGCTATTCGGCTATGACTGGGCACAACAGACAATCGGCTGCTCTGATGCCGCCGTGTTCCGGCTGTCAGC
GCAGGGGCGCCCGGTTCTTTTTGTCAAGACCGACCTGTCCGGTGCCCTGAATGAACTGCAGGACGAGGCA
GCGCGGCTATCGTGGCTGGCCACGACGGGCGTTCCTTGCGCAGCTGTGCTCGACGTTGTCACTGAAGCGG
GAAGGGACTGGCTGCTATTGGGCGAAGTGCCGGGGCAGGATCTCCTGTCATCTCACCTTGCTCCTGCCGA
GAAAGTATCCATCATGGCTGATGCAATGCGGCGGCTGCATACGCTTGATCCGGCTACCTGCCCATTCGAC
CACCAAGCGAAACATCGCATCGAGCGAGCACGTACTCGGATGGAAGCCGGTCTTGTCGATCAGGATGATC
TGGACGAAGAGCATCAGGGGCTCGCGCCAGCCGAACTGTTCGCCAGGCTCAAGGCGCGCATGCCCGACGG
CGAGGATCTCGTCGTGACCCATGGCGATGCCTGCTTGCCGAATATCATGGTGGAAAATGGCCGCTTTTCT
GGATTCATCGACTGTGGCCGGCTGGGTGTGGCGGACCGCTATCAGGACATAGCGTTGGCTACCCGTGATA
TTGCTGAAGAGCTTGGCGGCGAATGGGCTGACCGCTTCCTCGTGCTTTACGGTATCGCCGCTCCCGATTC
GCAGCGCATCGCCTTCTATCGCCTTCTTGACGAGTTCTTCTGAGCGGGACTCTGGGGTTCGAAATGACCG
ACCAAGCGACGCCCAACCTGCCATCACGAGATTTCGATTCCACCGCCGCCTTCTATGAAAGGTTGGGCTT
CGGAATCGTTTTCCGGGACGCCGGCTGGATGATCCTCCAGCGCGGGGATCTCATGCTGGAGTTCTTCGCC
CACCCCAACTTGTTTATTGCAGCTTATAATGGTTACAAATAAAGCAATAGCATCACAAATTTCACAAATA
AAGCATTTTTTTCACTGCATTCTAGTTGTGGTTTGTCCAAACTCATCAATGTATCTTATCATGTCTGTAT
ACCGTCGACCTCTAGCTAGAGCTTGGCGTAATCATGGTCATAGCTGTTTCCTGTGTGAAATTGTTATCCG
CTCACAATTCCACACAACATACGAGCCGGAAGCATAAAGTGTAAAGCCTGGGGTGCCTAATGAGTGAGCT
AACTCACATTAATTGCGTTGCGCTCACTGCCCGCTTTCCAGTCGGGAAACCTGTCGTGCCAGCTGCATTA
ATGAATCGGCCAACGCGCGGGGAGAGGCGGTTTGCGTATTGGGCGCTCTTCCGCTTCCTCGCTCACTGAC
TCGCTGCGCTCGGTCGTTCGGCTGCGGCGAGCGGTATCAGCTCACTCAAAGGCGGTAATACGGTTATCCA
CAGAATCAGGGGATAACGCAGGAAAGAACATGTGAGCAAAAGGCCAGCAAAAGGCCAGGAACCGTAAAAA
GGCCGCGTTGCTGGCGTTTTTCCATAGGCTCCGCCCCCCTGACGAGCATCACAAAAATCGACGCTCAAGT
CAGAGGTGGCGAAACCCGACAGGACTATAAAGATACCAGGCGTTTCCCCCTGGAAGCTCCCTCGTGCGCT
CTCCTGTTCCGACCCTGCCGCTTACCGGATACCTGTCCGCCTTTCTCCCTTCGGGAAGCGTGGCGCTTTC
TCATAGCTCACGCTGTAGGTATCTCAGTTCGGTGTAGGTCGTTCGCTCCAAGCTGGGCTGTGTGCACGAA
CCCCCCGTTCAGCCCGACCGCTGCGCCTTATCCGGTAACTATCGTCTTGAGTCCAACCCGGTAAGACACG
ACTTATCGCCACTGGCAGCAGCCACTGGTAACAGGATTAGCAGAGCGAGGTATGTAGGCGGTGCTACAGA
GTTCTTGAAGTGGTGGCCTAACTACGGCTACACTAGAAGAACAGTATTTGGTATCTGCGCTCTGCTGAAG
CCAGTTACCTTCGGAAAAAGAGTTGGTAGCTCTTGATCCGGCAAACAAACCACCGCTGGTAGCGGTGGTT
TTTTTGTTTGCAAGCAGCAGATTACGCGCAGAAAAAAAGGATCTCAAGAAGATCCTTTGATCTTTTCTAC
GGGGTCTGACGCTCAGTGGAACGAAAACTCACGTTAAGGGATTTTGGTCATGAGATTATCAAAAAGGATC
TTCACCTAGATCCTTTTAAATTAAAAATGAAGTTTTAAATCAATCTAAAGTATATATGAGTAAACTTGGT
CTGACAGTTACCAATGCTTAATCAGTGAGGCACCTATCTCAGCGATCTGTCTATTTCGTTCATCCATAGT
TGCCTGACTCCCCGTCGTGTAGATAACTACGATACGGGAGGGCTTACCATCTGGCCCCAGTGCTGCAATG
ATACCGCGAGACCCACGCTCACCGGCTCCAGATTTATCAGCAATAAACCAGCCAGCCGGAAGGGCCGAGC
GCAGAAGTGGTCCTGCAACTTTATCCGCCTCCATCCAGTCTATTAATTGTTGCCGGGAAGCTAGAGTAAG
TAGTTCGCCAGTTAATAGTTTGCGCAACGTTGTTGCCATTGCTACAGGCATCGTGGTGTCACGCTCGTCG
TTTGGTATGGCTTCATTCAGCTCCGGTTCCCAACGATCAAGGCGAGTTACATGATCCCCCATGTTGTGCA
AAAAAGCGGTTAGCTCCTTCGGTCCTCCGATCGTTGTCAGAAGTAAGTTGGCCGCAGTGTTATCACTCAT
GGTTATGGCAGCACTGCATAATTCTCTTACTGTCATGCCATCCGTAAGATGCTTTTCTGTGACTGGTGAG
TACTCAACCAAGTCATTCTGAGAATAGTGTATGCGGCGACCGAGTTGCTCTTGCCCGGCGTCAATACGGG
ATAATACCGCGCCACATAGCAGAACTTTAAAAGTGCTCATCATTGGAAAACGTTCTTCGGGGCGAAAACT
CTCAAGGATCTTACCGCTGTTGAGATCCAGTTCGATGTAACCCACTCGTGCACCCAACTGATCTTCAGCA
TCTTTTACTTTCACCAGCGTTTCTGGGTGAGCAAAAACAGGAAGGCAAAATGCCGCAAAAAAGGGAATAA
GGGCGACACGGAAATGTTGAATACTCATACTCTTCCTTTTTCAATATTATTGAAGCATTTATCAGGGTTA
TTGTCTCATGAGCGGATACATATTTGAATGTATTTAGAAAAATAAACAAATAGGGGTTCCGCGCACATTT
CCCCGAAAAGTGCCACCTGACGTC
Features (pLannotate 1.2.2; 20 found; start..end, strand, type, name):
     28..80      -  misc_feature   bom (fragment): basis of mobility region from pBR322
    235..614     +  enhancer       CMV enhancer: human cytomegalovirus immediate early enhancer
    615..818     +  promoter       CMV promoter: human cytomegalovirus (CMV) immediate early promoter
    814..847     +  LTR            5' LTR (truncated) (fragment): truncated 5' long terminal repeat (LTR) from HIV-1
    863..881     +  promoter       T7 promoter: promoter for bacteriophage T7 RNA polymerase
    923..2008    +  CDS            HLA-B: HLAB_HUMAN - Also known as HLAB. Experimental evidence at protein level: Swiss-Prot protein existence level 1. Allele B*67:01: Displays peptides sharing a common signature motif, namely a Pro residue at position 2 and Leu anchor residue at the C-terminus. From Homo sapiens (Human).
   2049..2273    +  polyA_signal   bGH poly(A) signal: bovine growth hormone polyadenylation signal
   2277..2298    +  promoter       SV40 promoter (fragment): SV40 enhancer and early promoter
   2319..2747    +  rep_origin     f1 ori (sequence partly withheld): f1 bacteriophage origin of replication; arrow indicates direction of (+) strand synthesis
   2761..3090    +  promoter       SV40 promoter: SV40 enhancer and early promoter
   3157..3948    +  CDS            neo: KKA2_KLEPN - Also known as kan, nptII. Experimental evidence at protein level: Swiss-Prot protein existence level 1. Resistance to kanamycin, neomycin, paromomycin, ribostamycin, butirosin and gentamicin B. From Klebsiella pneumoniae.
   3972..4130    +  CDS            ble (fragment): BLE_KLEPN - Experimental evidence at protein level: Swiss-Prot protein existence level 1. Binding protein with a strong affinity to the bleomycin family of antibiotics. Binds to CL990; an antimitotic-antibiotic compound. From Klebsiella pneumoniae.
   4125..4246    +  polyA_signal   SV40 poly(A) signal: SV40 polyadenylation signal
   4319..4335    -  protein_bind   lac operator: The lac repressor binds to the lac operator to inhibit transcription in E. coli. This inhibition can be relieved by adding lactose or isopropyl-β-D-thiogalactopyranoside (IPTG). lac repressor encoded by lacI
   4343..4373    -  promoter       lac promoter: promoter for the E. coli lac operon
   4388..4409    -  protein_bind   CAP binding site: CAP binding activates transcription in the presence of cAMP. E. coli catabolite activator protein
   4422..4514    -  CDS            lacI (fragment): lac repressor; lacI; The lac repressor binds to the lac operator to inhibit transcription in E. coli. This inhibition can be relieved by adding lactose or isopropyl-β-D-thiogalactopyranoside (IPTG).
   4697..5285    -  rep_origin     ori: high-copy-number ColE1/pMB1/pBR322/pUC origin of replication
   5456..6316    -  CDS            AmpR: β-lactamase; bla; confers resistance to ampicillin, carbenicillin, and related antibiotics
   6317..6421    -  promoter       AmpR promoter: bla
