[The description below was written by a language model from this plasmid's Addgene catalogue record and pLannotate feature annotations shown in this document.]
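Description:
B*40:06:01:01 is a mammalian expression plasmid built on the pcDNA-3 backbone that carries the human HLA-B class I heavy chain allele B*40:06:01:01, deposited for overexpression of this single HLA allele. The sequenced record is 6,452 nt. The HLA-B coding sequence, cloned between BamHI and EcoRI sites, sits downstream of the human cytomegalovirus immediate early enhancer and promoter and is followed by the bovine growth hormone polyadenylation signal, an arrangement that gives strong constitutive transcription in transfected mammalian cells. A T7 promoter lies between the CMV promoter and the insert and could be used for in vitro transcription or as a sequencing primer site. No epitope tag or reporter is annotated on the insert. The automated annotation identifies the open reading frame only generically as HLA-B, with text referring to another allele, so the allele identity rests on the catalogue entry. The short "HIV-1 LTR" hit and the small bom, ble, lacI and extra SV40 promoter fragments are partial matches typical of backbone remnants rather than functional elements.

In bacteria the plasmid is maintained at high copy through a ColE1/pUC-type origin and selected with ampicillin via the β-lactamase gene and its own promoter. An f1 origin is also present, allowing single-stranded DNA production. For mammalian cells, a second cassette places the neomycin phosphotransferase gene under the SV40 enhancer/early promoter with an SV40 polyadenylation signal, which permits G418 selection of stable transfectants. The associated publication concerns a large HLA class I peptidome dataset for epitope prediction, consistent with use of this construct to express one defined allele in cells so that its bound peptides can be profiled. The record does not specify the recipient cell line.
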