Addgene plasmid #203241: B*40:06:01:01
Purpose: Overexpress HLA allele
Depositing lab: Derin Keskin & Catherine Wu. Depositing organization: Dana-Farber Cancer Institute. Publication: A large peptidome dataset improves HLA class I epitope prediction across most of the human population. Sarkizova S, Klaeger S, Le PM, Li LW, Oliveira G, Keshishian H, Hartigan CR, Zhang W, Braun DA, Ligon KL, Bachireddy P, Zervantonakis IK, Rosenbluth JM, Ouspenskaia T, Law T, Justesen S, Stevens J, Lane WJ, Eisenhaure T, Lan Zhang G, Clauser KR, Hacohen N, Carr SA, Wu CJ, Keskin DB. Nat Biotechnol. 2020 Feb;38(2):199-209. doi: 10.1038/s41587-019-0322-9. Epub 2019 Dec 16. PubMed 31844290.
Backbone
  Vector backbone: pcDNA-3
  Vector type: Mammalian Expression
Growth in bacteria
  Bacterial resistance: Ampicillin, 100 μg/mL
  Growth temperature: 37°C
  Growth strain: NEB Stable
  Copy number: High Copy
Gene/Insert
  Gene/Insert name: B*40:06:01:01
  Species: H. sapiens (human)
  Entrez Gene: HLA-B (a.k.a. AS, B-4901, HLAB)
  Cloning method: Restriction Enzyme; 5′ cloning site BamHI (unknown if destroyed); 3′ cloning site EcoRI (unknown if destroyed)
  Sequencing primers: 5′ unknown
Terms and licenses: Academic/Nonprofit Terms; Industry Terms: Not Available to Industry
Depositor comments: Shortname from TIGL: K13
How to cite: B*40:06:01:01 was a gift from Derin Keskin & Catherine Wu (Addgene plasmid # 203241 ; http://n2t.net/addgene:203241 ; RRID:Addgene_203241)
