>Addgene plasmid #203241 | B*40:06:01:01 | depositor partial sequence | sequence record 394176 | HLA:HLA00297 B*40:06:01:01 1089 bp (K13)
ATGCGGGTCACGGCGCCCCGAACCCTCCTCCTGCTGCTCTGGGGGGCAGTGGCCCTGACCGAGACCTGGG
CTGGCTCCCACTCCATGAGGTATTTCCACACCTCCGTGTCCCGGCCCGGCCGCGGGGAGCCCCGCTTCAT
CACCGTGGGCTACGTGGACGACACGCTGTTCGTGAGGTTCGACAGCGACGCCACGAGTCCGAGGAAGGAG
CCGCGGGCGCCATGGATAGAGCAGGAGGGGCCGGAGTATTGGGACCGGGAGACACAGATCTCCAAGACCA
ACACACAGACTTACCGAGAGAGCCTGCGGAACCTGCGCGGCTACTACAACCAGAGCGAGGCCGGGTCTCA
CACTTGGCAGACGATGTATGGCTGCGACGTGGGGCCGGACGGGCGCCTCCTCCGCGGGCATAACCAGTAC
GCCTACGACGGCAAGGATTACATCGCCCTGAACGAGGACCTGCGCTCCTGGACCGCCGCGGACACGGCGG
CTCAGATCACCCAGCGCAAGTGGGAGGCGGCCCGTGTGGCGGAGCAGCTGAGAGCCTACCTGGAGGGCGA
GTGCGTGGAGTGGCTCCGCAGATACCTGGAGAACGGGAAGGAGACGCTGCAGCGCGCGGACCCCCCAAAG
ACACACGTGACCCACCACCCCATCTCTGACCATGAGGCCACCCTGAGGTGCTGGGCCCTGGGCTTCTACC
CTGCGGAGATCACACTGACCTGGCAGCGGGATGGCGAGGACCAAACTCAGGACACTGAGCTTGTGGAGAC
CAGACCAGCAGGAGATAGAACCTTCCAGAAGTGGGCAGCTGTGGTGGTGCCTTCTGGAGAAGAGCAGAGA
TACACATGCCATGTACAGCATGAGGGGCTGCCGAAGCCCCTCACCCTGAGATGGGAGCCGTCTTCCCAGT
CCACCGTCCCCATCGTGGGCATTGTTGCTGGCCTGGCTGTCCTAGCAGTTGTGGTCATCGGAGCTGTGGT
CGCTGCTGTGATGTGTAGGAGGAAGAGCTCAGGTGGAAAAGGAGGGAGCTACTCTCAGGCTGCGTGCAGC
GACAGTGCCCAGGGCTCTGATGTGTCTCTCACAGCTTGA
